Addgene plasmid #112753: pRK5 Halo RagB
Purpose: express Halo-RagB
Depositing lab: Roberto Zoncu. Depositing organization: University of California, Berkeley. Publication: A nutrient-induced affinity switch controls mTORC1 activation by its Rag GTPase-Ragulator lysosomal scaffold. Lawrence RE, Cho KF, Rappold R, Thrun A, Tofaute M, Kim DJ, Moldavski O, Hurley JH, Zoncu R. Nat Cell Biol. 2018 Sep;20(9):1052-1063. doi: 10.1038/s41556-018-0148-6. Epub 2018 Jul 30. PubMed 30061680.
Backbone
  Vector backbone: pRK5
  Vector type: Mammalian Expression
Growth in bacteria
  Bacterial resistance: Ampicillin, 100 μg/mL
  Growth temperature: 37°C
  Growth strain: DH5alpha
  Copy number: Unknown
Gene/Insert
  Gene/Insert name: Halo-RagB
  Species: H. sapiens (human)
  Entrez Gene: RRAGB (a.k.a. RAGB, bA465E19.1)
  Tag / fusion protein: Halo (N terminal on insert)
  Cloning method: Restriction Enzyme; 5′ cloning site Unknown (unknown if destroyed); 3′ cloning site Unknown (unknown if destroyed)
Terms and licenses: Academic/Nonprofit Terms; Industry Terms: Not Available to Industry
How to cite: pRK5 Halo RagB was a gift from Roberto Zoncu (Addgene plasmid # 112753 ; http://n2t.net/addgene:112753 ; RRID:Addgene_112753)
