[The description below was written by a language model from this plasmid's Addgene catalogue record and pLannotate feature annotations shown in this document.]
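Description:
pRK5 Halo RagB is a mammalian expression plasmid built on the pRK5 backbone for producing human RagB (gene RRAGB) fused at its N terminus to HaloTag. It is propagated in E. coli through a high-copy ColE1/pUC-type origin and selected with ampicillin via the β-lactamase gene and its own promoter. An M13 phage origin is also present, along with backbone remnants such as fragments of lacZα, lacI, rop and bom and a lac promoter/operator region.

Expression in mammalian cells is driven by the human cytomegalovirus immediate early enhancer and promoter, followed by a fragment of CMV intron A and an SP6 promoter that could support in vitro transcription. The open reading frame begins with HaloTag, a modified bacterial dehalogenase that bonds covalently to chloroalkane ligands, allowing the fusion to be labelled with fluorescent dyes or captured on affinity resins. The Rag GTPase coding region follows and is terminated by an SV40 polyadenylation signal. An SV40 enhancer/early promoter lies downstream. The automated annotation labels the GTPase segment as RRAGA rather than RRAGB. This may reflect the close homology between the two Rag paralogues, but the feature table alone cannot confirm which is present, so the catalogue identity is taken as RagB. Short hits to an IgH signal sequence and a reverse-strand His tag are fragmentary and probably not functional parts of the design.

The stated purpose is simply to express Halo-RagB. The associated publication concerns nutrient-regulated mTORC1 activation through the Rag GTPase–Ragulator lysosomal scaffold, which is consistent with using the tagged protein for imaging or biochemical studies of Rag behaviour in cells.
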