Features (pLannotate 1.2.2; 22 found; start..end, strand, type, name):
     14..393     +  enhancer       CMV enhancer: human cytomegalovirus immediate early enhancer
    394..597     +  promoter       CMV promoter: human cytomegalovirus (CMV) immediate early promoter
    733..776     +  intron         CMV intron (fragment): modified intron A from human cytomegalovirus
    828..846     +  promoter       SP6 promoter: promoter for bacteriophage SP6 RNA polymerase
    850..887     +  CDS            IgH signal sequence (fragment): signal sequence from the mouse immunoglobulin heavy chain variable region
    934..1817    +  CDS            HaloTag® (fragment): modified bacterial dehalogenase that forms covalent bonds with chloroalkane derivatives
   1816..1834    -  CDS            9xHis (fragment): 9xHis affinity tag
   1942..2880    +  CDS            RRAGA: RRAGA_HUMAN - Experimental evidence at protein level: Swiss-Prot protein existence level 1. (Microbial infection) May alternatively act as a cellular target for adenovirus E3-14.7K, an inhibitor of TNF-alpha functions, thereby affecting cell death. From Homo sapiens (Human).
   2930..3064    +  polyA_signal   SV40 poly(A) signal: SV40 polyadenylation signal
   3133..3490    +  promoter       SV40 promoter: SV40 enhancer and early promoter
   3509..3663    +  CDS            lacZα (fragment): LacZα fragment of β-galactosidase; lacZ fragment
   3669..3720    -  misc_feature   bom (fragment): basis of mobility region from pBR322
   3739..4119    +  rep_origin     M13 ori (sequence partly withheld): M13 bacteriophage origin of replication; arrow indicates direction of (+) strand synthesis
   4195..4244    -  misc_feature   bom (fragment): basis of mobility region from pBR322
   4346..4381    -  CDS            rop (fragment): Rop protein, which maintains plasmids at low copy number; rop
   4476..4580    +  promoter       AmpR promoter: bla
   4581..5441    +  CDS            AmpR: β-lactamase; bla; confers resistance to ampicillin, carbenicillin, and related antibiotics
   5612..6200    +  rep_origin     ori: high-copy-number ColE1/pMB1/pBR322/pUC origin of replication
   6383..6475    +  CDS            lacI (fragment): lac repressor; lacI; The lac repressor binds to the lac operator to inhibit transcription in E. coli. This inhibition can be relieved by adding lactose or isopropyl-β-D-thiogalactopyranoside (IPTG).
   6488..6509    +  protein_bind   CAP binding site: CAP binding activates transcription in the presence of cAMP. E. coli catabolite activator protein
   6524..6554    +  promoter       lac promoter: promoter for the E. coli lac operon
   6562..6578    +  protein_bind   lac operator: The lac repressor binds to the lac operator to inhibit transcription in E. coli. This inhibition can be relieved by adding lactose or isopropyl-β-D-thiogalactopyranoside (IPTG). lac repressor encoded by lacI
>Addgene plasmid #112753 | pRK5 Halo RagB | addgene full sequence | sequence record 225012 | Addgene NGS Result
TTCGAGCTCGCCCGACATTGATTATTGACTAGTTATTAATAGTAATCAATTACGGGGTCATTAGTTCATA
GCCCATATATGGAGTTCCGCGTTACATAACTTACGGTAAATGGCCCGCCTGGCTGACCGCCCAACGACCC
CCGCCCATTGACGTCAATAATGACGTATGTTCCCATAGTAACGCCAATAGGGACTTTCCATTGACGTCAA
TGGGTGGAGTATTTACGGTAAACTGCCCACTTGGCAGTACATCAAGTGTATCATATGCCAAGTACGCCCC
CTATTGACGTCAATGACGGTAAATGGCCCGCCTGGCATTATGCCCAGTACATGACCTTATGGGACTTTCC
TACTTGGCAGTACATCTACGTATTAGTCATCGCTATTACCATGGTGATGCGGTTTTGGCAGTACATCAAT
GGGCGTGGATAGCGGTTTGACTCACGGGGATTTCCAAGTCTCCACCCCATTGACGTCAATGGGAGTTTGT
TTTGGCACCAAAATCAACGGGACTTTCCAAAATGTCGTAACAACTCCGCCCCATTGACGCAAATGGGCGG
TAGGCGTGTACGGTGGGAGGTCTATATAAGCAGAGCTCGTTTAGTGAACCGTCAGATCGCCTGGAGACGC
CATCCACGCTGTTTTGACCTCCATAGAAGACACCGGGACCGATCCAGCCTCCGCGGCCGGGAACGGTGCA
TTGGAACGCGGATTCCCCGTGCCAAGAGTGACGTAAGTACCGCCTATAGAGTCTATAGGCCCACCCCCTT
GGCTTCGTTAGAACGCGGCTACAATTAATACATAACCTTATGTATCATACACATACGATTTAGGTGACAC
TATAGAATAACATCCACTTTGCCTTTCTCTCCACAGGTGTCCACTCCCAGGTCCAACTGCACCTCGGTTC
TATCGATTGAATTCGCCACCATGGAAATCGGTACTGGCTTTCCATTCGACCCCCATTATGTGGAAGTCCT
GGGCGAGCGCATGCACTACGTAGATGTTGGTCCGCGCGATGGCACCCCTGTGCTGTTCCTGCACGGTAAC
CCGACCTCCTCCTACGTGTGGCGCAACATCATCCCGCATGTTGCACCGACCCATCGCTGCATTGCTCCAG
ACCTGATCGGTATGGGCAAATCCGACAAACCAGACCTGGGTTATTTCTTCGACGACCACGTCCGCTTCAT
GGATGCCTTCATCGAAGCCCTGGGTCTGGAAGAGGTCGTCCTGGTCATTCACGACTGGGGCTCCGCTCTG
GGTTTCCACTGGGCCAAGCGCAATCCAGAGCGCGTCAAAGGTATTGCATTTATGGAGTTCATCCGCCCTA
TCCCGACCTGGGACGAATGGCCAGAATTTGCCCGCGAGACCTTCCAGGCCTTCCGCACCACCGACGTCGG
CCGCAAGCTGATCATCGATCAGAACGTTTTTATCGAGGGTACGCTGCCGATGGGTGTCGTCCGCCCGCTG
ACTGAAGTCGAGATGGACCATTACCGCGAGCCGTTCCTGAATCCTGTTGACCGCGAGCCACTGTGGCGCT
TCCCAAACGAGCTGCCAATCGCCGGTGAGCCAGCGAACATCGTCGCGCTGGTCGAAGAATACATGGACTG
GCTGCACCAGTCCCCTGTCCCGAAGCTGCTGTTCTGGGGCACCCCAGGCGTTCTGATCCCACCGGCCGAA
GCCGCTCGCCTGGCCAAAAGCCTGCCTAACTGCAAGGCTGTGGACATCGGCCCGGGTCTGAATCTGCTGC
AAGAAGACAACCCGGACCTGATCGGCAGCGAGATCGCGCGCTGGCTGTCTACTCTGGAGATTTCCGGTGG
TGGTGGTGGTGGTGCGTCGACGATGGAAGAATCTGACTCTGAGAAAACGACGGAGAAAGAAAATCTGGGG
CCGAGAATGGATCCACCACTAGGGGAACCGGAAGGATCGCTTGGGTGGGTGCTACCAAATACAGCCATGA
AGAAAAAGGTGCTGTTGATGGGTAAAAGTGGGTCTGGTAAGACCAGCATGAGGTCTATTATCTTTGCAAA
TTATATTGCCAGAGACACACGTCGCCTTGGCGCAACAATTGATGTAGAACATTCTCATGTTCGATTTCTG
GGAAACCTGGTATTGAACCTGTGGGATTGTGGTGGGCAAGACACCTTCATGGAAAATTATTTCACTAGCC
AACGGGACAACATCTTCCGAAATGTGGAGGTTCTGATTTATGTCTTTGATGTGGAGAGCCGCGAACTGGA
AAAGGACATGCACTATTACCAATCATGCCTGGAGGCCATTCTGCAGAATTCTCCAGATGCCAAAATATTT
TGCTTGGTACACAAAATGGATCTGGTACAGGAGGATCAACGGGACCTGATTTTTAAAGAGCGAGAAGAAG
ATTTGAGGCGTTTGTCTCGCCCATTGGAATGTTCTTGTTTCCGAACATCTATCTGGGATGAAACCCTCTA
TAAGGCTTGGTCCAGCATAGTTTATCAGCTGATTCCCAATGTTCAGCAGCTGGAAATGAACCTAAGGAAT
TTTGCTGAAATTATCGAAGCTGATGAAGTACTTCTTTTTGAGAGAGCTACTTTTCTGGTAATTTCTCACT
ATCAGTGTAAAGAGCAGCGTGATGCCCATAGATTTGAGAAAATAAGCAACATTATTAAGCAGTTCAAGCT
GAGCTGCAGCAAGCTGGCTGCCTCTTTCCAGAGTATGGAAGTCAGGAACTCTAACTTCGCTGCTTTCATT
GACATCTTTACATCCAACACTTATGTGATGGTTGTGATGTCTGATCCGTCCATTCCTTCTGCAGCTACTC
TGATCAACATCCGCAATGCCAGGAAACACTTTGAAAAGCTGGAAAGAGTGGATGGACCAAAGCAGTGTCT
TCTCATGCGCTAAGCGGCCGCTAAGTAAGTAAGGATCCCCAGCTTGGCCGCCATGGCCCAACTTGTTTAT
TGCAGCTTATAATGGTTACAAATAAAGCAATAGCATCACAAATTTCACAAATAAAGCATTTTTTTCACTG
CATTCTAGTTGTGGTTTGTCCAAACTCATCAATGTATCTTATCATGTCTGGATCGGGAATTAATTCGGCG
CAGCACCATGGCCTGAAATAACCTCTGAAAGAGGAACTTGGTTAGGTACCTTCTGAGGCGGAAAGAACCA
GCTGTGGAATGTGTGTCAGTTAGGGTGTGGAAAGTCCCCAGGCTCCCCAGCAGGCAGAAGTATGCAAAGC
ATGCATCTCAATTAGTCAGCAACCAGGTGTGGAAAGTCCCCAGGCTCCCCAGCAGGCAGAAGTATGCAAA
GCATGCATCTCAATTAGTCAGCAACCATAGTCCCGCCCCTAACTCCGCCCATCCCGCCCCTAACTCCGCC
CAGTTCCGCCCATTCTCCGCCCCATGGCTGACTAATTTTTTTTATTTATGCAGAGGCCGAGGCCGCCTCG
GCCTCTGAGCTATTCCAGAAGTAGTGAGGAGGCTTTTTTGGAGGCCTAGGCTTTTGCAAAAAGCTGTTAA
CAGCTTGGCACTGGCCGTCGTTTTACAACGTCGTGACTGGGAAAACCCTGGCGTTACCCAACTTAATCGC
CTTGCAGCACATCCCCCTTTCGCCAGCTGGCGTAATAGCGAAGAGGCCCGCACCGATCGCCCTTCCCAAC
AGTTGCGCAGCCTGAATGGCGAATGGCGCCTGATGCGGTATTTTCTCCTTACGCATCTGTGCGGTATTTC
ACACCGCATA
[142 nt withheld, positions 3721-3862]
C
[141 nt withheld, positions 3864-4004]
CCTTTGACGTTGGAGTCCACGTTCTTT
[37 nt withheld, positions 4032-4068]
ACCCTATCTCGGGCTATTCTTTTGATTTATAAGGGATTTTGCCGATTTCGGCCTATTGGTTAAAAAATGA
GCTGATTTAACAAAAATTTAACGCGAATTTTAACAAAATATTAACGTTTACAATTTTATGGTGCACTCTC
AGTACAATCTGCTCTGATGCCGCATAGTTAAGCCAGCCCCGACACCCGCCAACACCCGCTGACGCGCCCT
GACGGGCTTGTCTGCTCCCGGCATCCGCTTACAGACAAGCTGTGACCGTCTCCGGGAGCTGCATGTGTCA
GAGGTTTTCACCGTCATCACCGAAACGCGCGAGACGAAAGGGCCTCGTGATACGCCTATTTTTATAGGTT
AATGTCATGATAATAATGGTTTCTTAGACGTCAGGTGGCACTTTTCGGGGAAATGTGCGCGGAACCCCTA
TTTGTTTATTTTTCTAAATACATTCAAATATGTATCCGCTCATGAGACAATAACCCTGATAAATGCTTCA
ATAATATTGAAAAAGGAAGAGTATGAGTATTCAACATTTCCGTGTCGCCCTTATTCCCTTTTTTGCGGCA
TTTTGCCTTCCTGTTTTTGCTCACCCAGAAACGCTGGTGAAAGTAAAAGATGCTGAAGATCAGTTGGGTG
CACGAGTGGGTTACATCGAACTGGATCTCAACAGCGGTAAGATCCTTGAGAGTTTTCGCCCCGAAGAACG
TTTTCCAATGATGAGCACTTTTAAAGTTCTGCTATGTGGCGCGGTATTATCCCGTATTGACGCCGGGCAA
GAGCAACTCGGTCGCCGCATACACTATTCTCAGAATGACTTGGTTGAGTACTCACCAGTCACAGAAAAGC
ATCTTACGGATGGCATGACAGTAAGAGAATTATGCAGTGCTGCCATAACCATGAGTGATAACACTGCGGC
CAACTTACTTCTGACAACGATCGGAGGACCGAAGGAGCTAACCGCTTTTTTGCACAACATGGGGGATCAT
GTAACTCGCCTTGATCGTTGGGAACCGGAGCTGAATGAAGCCATACCAAACGACGAGCGTGACACCACGA
TGCCTGTAGCAATGGCAACAACGTTGCGCAAACTATTAACTGGCGAACTACTTACTCTAGCTTCCCGGCA
ACAATTAATAGACTGGATGGAGGCGGATAAAGTTGCAGGACCACTTCTGCGCTCGGCCCTTCCGGCTGGC
TGGTTTATTGCTGATAAATCTGGAGCCGGTGAGCGTGGGTCTCGCGGTATCATTGCAGCACTGGGGCCAG
ATGGTAAGCCCTCCCGTATCGTAGTTATCTACACGACGGGGAGTCAGGCAACTATGGATGAACGAAATAG
ACAGATCGCTGAGATAGGTGCCTCACTGATTAAGCATTGGTAACTGTCAGACCAAGTTTACTCATATATA
CTTTAGATTGATTTAAAACTTCATTTTTAATTTAAAAGGATCTAGGTGAAGATCCTTTTTGATAATCTCA
TGACCAAAATCCCTTAACGTGAGTTTTCGTTCCACTGAGCGTCAGACCCCGTAGAAAAGATCAAAGGATC
TTCTTGAGATCCTTTTTTTCTGCGCGTAATCTGCTGCTTGCAAACAAAAAAACCACCGCTACCAGCGGTG
GTTTGTTTGCCGGATCAAGAGCTACCAACTCTTTTTCCGAAGGTAACTGGCTTCAGCAGAGCGCAGATAC
CAAATACTGTTCTTCTAGTGTAGCCGTAGTTAGGCCACCACTTCAAGAACTCTGTAGCACCGCCTACATA
CCTCGCTCTGCTAATCCTGTTACCAGTGGCTGCTGCCAGTGGCGATAAGTCGTGTCTTACCGGGTTGGAC
TCAAGACGATAGTTACCGGATAAGGCGCAGCGGTCGGGCTGAACGGGGGGTTCGTGCACACAGCCCAGCT
TGGAGCGAACGACCTACACCGAACTGAGATACCTACAGCGTGAGCTATGAGAAAGCGCCACGCTTCCCGA
AGGGAGAAAGGCGGACAGGTATCCGGTAAGCGGCAGGGTCGGAACAGGAGAGCGCACGAGGGAGCTTCCA
GGGGGAAACGCCTGGTATCTTTATAGTCCTGTCGGGTTTCGCCACCTCTGACTTGAGCGTCGATTTTTGT
GATGCTCGTCAGGGGGGCGGAGCCTATGGAAAAACGCCAGCAACGCGGCCTTTTTACGGTTCCTGGCCTT
TTGCTGGCCTTTTGCTCACATGTTCTTTCCTGCGTTATCCCCTGATTCTGTGGATAACCGTATTACCGCC
TTTGAGTGAGCTGATACCGCTCGCCGCAGCCGAACGACCGAGCGCAGCGAGTCAGTGAGCGAGGAAGCGG
AAGAGCGCCCAATACGCAAACCGCCTCTCCCCGCGCGTTGGCCGATTCATTAATGCAGCTGGCACGACAG
GTTTCCCGACTGGAAAGCGGGCAGTGAGCGCAACGCAATTAATGTGAGTTAGCTCACTCATTAGGCACCC
CAGGCTTTACACTTTATGCTTCCGGCTCGTATGTTGTGTGGAATTGTGAGCGGATAACAATTTCACACAG
GAAACAGCTATGACATGATTACGAATTAA
